Addgene plasmid #51551: p2attPC-FO
Purpose: DICE donor plasmid with the FOXA2 and OTX2 transcription factors.
Depositing lab: Michele Calos. Depositing organization: Stanford University. Publication: DICE, an efficient system for iterative genomic editing in human pluripotent stem cells. Zhu F, Gamboa M, Farruggio AP, Hippenmeyer S, Tasic B, Schule B, Chen-Tsai Y, Calos MP. Nucleic Acids Res. 2013 Dec 4. 10.1093/nar/gkt1290 PubMed 24304893.
Backbone
  Vector backbone: p2attPC
  Vector type: Mammalian Expression
  Selectable markers: Puromycin
Growth in bacteria
  Bacterial resistance: Ampicillin, 100 μg/mL
  Growth temperature: 37°C
  Growth strain: DH10B
  Copy number: Unknown
Gene/Insert 1
  Gene/Insert name: FOXA2
Gene/Insert 2
  Gene/Insert name: OTX2
Terms and licenses: Academic/Nonprofit Terms; Industry Terms: Not Available to Industry
How to cite: p2attPC-FO was a gift from Michele Calos (Addgene plasmid # 51551 ; http://n2t.net/addgene:51551 ; RRID:Addgene_51551)
