[The description below was written by a language model from this plasmid's Addgene catalogue record and pLannotate feature annotations shown in this document.]
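Description:
p2attPC-FO is a mammalian expression donor plasmid for the DICE (dual integrase cassette exchange) genome-editing system, carrying the human transcription factors FOXA2 and OTX2. It is built on the p2attPC backbone, which the feature table shows to be pBluescript-like: a high-copy ColE1/pUC origin, an f1 origin, AmpR with its own promoter for ampicillin selection in E. coli, and remnants of the lacZα/lac promoter region with flanking T7 and T3 promoters and split multiple cloning site fragments.

Between those MCS remnants sits the cargo. At one end the annotation finds a φC31 integrase attB-type attachment site. At the other end is a short fragment matched to Mycobacterium smegmatis groEL2, which may correspond to the attachment site for a second integrase, though the table does not annotate it as such and the record does not name the second enzyme. In a cassette-exchange design, two different attachment sites flanking the payload allow directional swapping of the cassette into a pre-placed genomic landing pad.

The cargo holds two divergent units. On the reverse strand, a mouse PGK promoter drives puromycin N-acetyltransferase joined by P2A to mCherry, ending in a bGH poly(A) signal, which gives drug selection and red fluorescence for integrants. On the forward strand, a minimal HSV TK promoter precedes FOXA2, then OTX2, an E2A peptide and EGFP, ending in an SV40 poly(A) signal. About 700 nt upstream of the minimal promoter are unannotated, so any enhancer there is not stated, and the element linking FOXA2 to OTX2 is also unannotated. The plasmid is intended for site-specific insertion of these factors into human pluripotent stem cells.
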