Features (pLannotate 1.2.2; 27 found; start..end, strand, type, name):
     33..461     -  rep_origin     f1 ori (sequence partly withheld): f1 bacteriophage origin of replication; arrow indicates direction of (+) strand synthesis
    466..623     -  CDS            lacZα (fragment): LacZα fragment of β-galactosidase; lacZ fragment
    626..644     +  promoter       T7 promoter: promoter for bacteriophage T7 RNA polymerase
    653..680     -  misc_feature   MCS (fragment): pBluescript multiple cloning site
    695..764     +  protein_bind   attB: attB site for the φC31 integrase (Groth et al., 2000) phage φC31 integrase
    968..1192    -  polyA_signal   bGH poly(A) signal: bovine growth hormone polyadenylation signal
   1220..1927    -  CDS            mCherry: mCherry is a basic (constitutively fluorescent) red fluorescent protein published in 2004, derived from Discosoma sp.. It is reported to be a very rapidly-maturing monomer with low acid sensitivity.
   1928..1984    -  CDS            P2A: 2A peptide from porcine teschovirus-1 polyprotein Eukaryotic ribosomes fail to insert a peptide bond between the Gly and Pro residues, yielding separate polypeptides.
   1988..2581    -  CDS            PuroR (fragment): puromycin N-acetyltransferase; pac from Streptomyces; confers resistance to puromycin
   2607..3106    -  promoter       PGK promoter: mouse phosphoglycerate kinase 1 promoter
   3826..3888    +  promoter       Mini-TK promoter: minimal herpes simplex virus (HSV) thymidine kinase promoter
   3903..5273    +  CDS            FOXA2: FOXA2_HUMAN - Also known as HNF3B, TCF3B. Experimental evidence at protein level: Swiss-Prot protein existence level 1. Transcription factor that is involved in embryonic development, establishment of tissue-specific gene expression and regulation of gene expression in differentiated tissues. Is thought to act as a 'pioneer' factor opening the compacted chromatin for other proteins through interactions with nucleosomal core histones and thereby replacing linker histones at target enhancer and/or promoter sites. Binds DNA with the consensus sequence 5'- [AC]A[AT]T[AG]TT[GT][AG][CT]T[CT]-3' (By
   5346..6236    +  CDS            OTX2: OTX2_HUMAN - Experimental evidence at protein level: Swiss-Prot protein existence level 1. Transcription factor probably involved in the development of the brain and the sense organs. Can bind to the bicoid/BCD target sequence (BTS): 5'-TCTAATCCC-3'. From Homo sapiens (Human).
   6243..6302    +  CDS            E2A: 2A peptide from equine rhinitis A virus polyprotein Eukaryotic ribosomes fail to insert a peptide bond between the Gly and Pro residues, yielding separate polypeptides.
   6309..7028    +  CDS            EGFP: the original enhanced GFP (Yang et al., 1996) mammalian codon-optimized
   7043..7127    +  CDS            large T antigen (fragment): large T antigen from SV40 (simian virus 40)
   7150..7271    +  polyA_signal   SV40 poly(A) signal: SV40 polyadenylation signal
   7413..7595    -  CDS            groL2 (fragment): CH602_MYCS2 - Also known as groEL2 From Mycolicibacterium smegmatis (strain ATCC 700084 / mc(2)155) (Mycobacterium smegmatis).
   7625..7660    -  misc_feature   MCS (fragment): pBluescript multiple cloning site
   7673..7691    -  promoter       T3 promoter: promoter for bacteriophage T3 RNA polymerase
   7736..7752    -  protein_bind   lac operator: The lac repressor binds to the lac operator to inhibit transcription in E. coli. This inhibition can be relieved by adding lactose or isopropyl-β-D-thiogalactopyranoside (IPTG). lac repressor encoded by lacI
   7760..7790    -  promoter       lac promoter: promoter for the E. coli lac operon
   7805..7826    -  protein_bind   CAP binding site: CAP binding activates transcription in the presence of cAMP. E. coli catabolite activator protein
   7839..7931    -  CDS            lacI (fragment): lac repressor; lacI; The lac repressor binds to the lac operator to inhibit transcription in E. coli. This inhibition can be relieved by adding lactose or isopropyl-β-D-thiogalactopyranoside (IPTG).
   8114..8702    -  rep_origin     ori: high-copy-number ColE1/pMB1/pBR322/pUC origin of replication
   8873..9733    -  CDS            AmpR: β-lactamase; bla; confers resistance to ampicillin, carbenicillin, and related antibiotics
   9734..9838    -  promoter       AmpR promoter: bla
>Addgene plasmid #51551 | p2attPC-FO | depositor full sequence | sequence record 78779 | p2attPC-FO sequence 9858 bps
CACCTAAATTGTAAGCGTTAATATTTTGTTAAAATTCGCGTTAAATTTTTGTTAAATCAGCTCATTTTTT
AACCAATAGGCCGAAATCGGCAAAATCCCTTATAAATCAAAAGAATAGACCGAGATAGGGT
[37 nt withheld, positions 132-168]
AAAGAACGTGGACTCCAACGTCAAAGG
[49 nt withheld, positions 196-244]
T
[91 nt withheld, positions 246-336]
G
[124 nt withheld, positions 338-461]
CCCATTCGCCATTCAGGCTGCGCAACTGTTGGGAAGGGCGATCGGTGCGGGCCTCTTCGCTATTACGCCA
GCTGGCGAAAGGGGGATGTGCTGCAAGGCGATTAAGTTGGGTAACGCCAGGGTTTTCCCAGTCACGACGT
TGTAAAACGACGGCCAGTGAATTGTAATACGACTCACTATAGGGCGAATTGGGTACCGGGCCCCCCCTCG
AGGTCGACGATGTAGGTCACGGTCTCGAAGCCGCGGTGCGGGTGCCAGGGCGTGCCCTTGGGCTCCCCGG
GCGCGTACTCCACCTCACCCATCTGGTCCATCATGATGAACGGGTCGAGGTGGCGGTAGTTGATCCCGGC
GAACGCGCGGCGCACCGGGAAGCCCTCGCCCTCGAAACCGCTGGGCGCGGTGGTCACGGTGAGCACGGGA
CGTGCGACGGCGTCGGCGGGTGCGGATACGCGGGGCAGCGTCAGCGGGTTCTCGACGGTCACGGCGGGCA
TGTCGACGGTATCGATCCATAGAGCCCACCGCATCCCCAGCATGCCTGCTATTGTCTTCCCAATCCTCCC
CCTTGCTGTCCTGCCCCACCCCACCCCCCAGAATAGAATGACACCTACTCAGACAATGCGATGCAATTTC
CTCATTTTATTAGGAAAGGACAGTGGGAGTGGCACCTTCCAGGGTCAAGGAAGGCACGGGGGAGGGGCAA
ACAACAGATGGCTGGCAACTAGAAGGCACAGTCGAGGGCTCGAGTCGCGCGCGATTTACTTGTACAGCTC
GTCCATGCCGCCGGTGGAGTGGCGGCCCTCGGCGCGTTCGTACTGTTCCACGATGGTGTAGTCCTCGTTG
TGGGAGGTGATGTCCAACTTGATGTTGACGTTGTAGGCGCCGGGCAGCTGCACGGGCTTCTTGGCCTTGT
AGGTGGTCTTGACCTCAGCGTCGTAGTGGCCGCCGTCCTTCAGCTTCAGCCTCTGCTTGATCTCGCCCTT
CAGGGCGCCGTCCTCGGGGTACATCCGCTCGGAGGAGGCCTCCCAGCCCATGGTCTTCTTCTGCATTACG
GGGCCGTCGGAGGGGAAGTTGGTGCCGCGCAGCTTCACCTTGTAGATGAACTCGCCGTCCTGCAGGGAGG
AGTCCTGGGTCACGGTCACCACGCCGCCGTCCTCGAAGTTCATCACGCGCTCCCACTTGAAGCCCTCGGG
GAAGGACAGCTTCAAGTAGTCGGGGATGTCGGCGGGGTGCTTCACGTAGGCCTTGGAGCCGTACATGAAC
TGAGGGGACAGGATGTCCCAGGCGAAGGGCAGGGGGCCACCCTTGGTCACCTTCAGCTTGGCGGTCTGGG
TGCCCTCGTAGGGGCGGCCCTCGCCCTCGCCCTCGATCTCGAACTCGTGGCCGTTCACGGAGCCCTCCAT
GTGCACCTTGAAGCGCATGAACTCCTTGATGATGGCCATGTTATCCTCCTCGCCCTTGCTCACCATAGGA
CCGGGGTTTTCTTCCACGTCTCCTGCTTGCTTTAACAGAGAGAAGTTCGTGGCACCGGCACCGGGCTTGC
GGGTCATGCACCAGGTGCGCGGTCCTTCGGGCACCTCGACGTCGGCGGTGACGGTGAAGCCGAGCCGCTC
GTAGAAGGGGAGGTTGCGGGGCGCGGAGGTCTCCAGGAAGGCGGGCACCCCGGCGCGCTCGGCCGCCTCC
ACTCCGGGGAGCACGACGGCGCTGCCCAGACCCTTGCCCTGGTGGTCGGGCGAGACGCCGACGGTGGCCA
GGAACCACGCGGGCTCCTTGGGCCGGTGCGGCGCCAGGAGGCCTTCCATCTGTTGCTGCGCGGCCAGCCG
GGAACCGCTCAACTCGGCCATGCGCGGGCCGATCTCGGCGAACACCGCCCCCGCTTCGACGCTCTCCGGC
GTGGTCCAGACCGCCACCGCGGCGCCGTCGTCCGCGACCCACACCTTGCCGATGTCGAGCCCGACGCGCG
TGAGGAAGAGTTCTTGCAGCTCGGTGACCCGCTCGATGTGGCGGTCCGGATCGACGGTGTGGCGCGTGGC
GGGGTAGTCGGCGAACGCGGCGGCGAGGGTGCGTACGGCCCTGGGGACGTCGTCGCGGGTGGCGAGGCGC
ACCGTGGGCTTGTACTCGGTAGCCATGGTGGCGACGCGTGCTAGCCGAAAGGCCCGGAGATGAGGAAGAG
GAGAACAGCGCGGCAGACGTGCGCTTTTGAAGCGTGCAGAATGCCGGGCCTCCGGAGGACCTTCGGGCGC
CCGCCCCGCCCCTGAGCCCGCCCCTGAGCCCGCCCCCGGACCCACCCCTTCCCAGCCTCTGAGCCCAGAA
AGCGAAGGAGCAAAGCTGCTATTGGCCGCTGCCCCAAAGGCCTACCCGCTTCCATTGCTCAGCGGTGCTG
TCCATCTGCACGAGACTAGTGAGACGTGCTACTTCCATTTGTCACGTCCTGCACGACGCGAGCTGCGGGG
CGGGGGGGAACTTCCTGACTAGGGGAGGAGTAGAAGGTGGCGCGAAGGGGCCACCAAAGAACGGAGCCGG
TTGGCGCCTACCGGTGGATGTGGAATGTGTGCGAGGCCAGAGGCCACTTGTGTAGCGCCAAGTGCCCAGC
GGGGCTGCTAAAGCGCATGCTCCAGACTGCCTTGGGAAAAGCGCCTCCCCTACCCGGTAGGATCCAGAGT
GCTTAGAGATCCTGAGATGAGGGCCCTGACCCCCAGTGAAGCCACCAAGGGGAAGGGTCTGGTGGGCCCC
GAGGAATTTAACTGCTATTTTTTGAGGCATGAAAAGGATTTGGAGAGGGGGAGCTGAATTCATTTGCTTT
TGTCTGTCGCTAGCTCTGGGGGCCACCGGGGAAGGAGGAGGGAGCCCATCCCATGGGAACGGCCTGAGAA
TTCCCACTTCCCCAGAATCCTCTCCTTCTCAGACCCTCCAGATGGTGGCTTGGACAATGGCAGCAATTAG
CATGAGAATCGGTCCCCCACACAGAGGATGAGGTCATTGGCCTGGGGTGGGAGGAGGAGGCTAGCCTAAG
CCTTGTGTGGGTGTGTGTAGGGCAATGTCCGACTGTGTGGGAATCTGCTTCTATGTCTGAGCTCTGCTGT
GTATCCCAAATACAGTGTGACTTTGTGTGACCAAGTGTGTGATGTCTGTGGGTATGTGACTGTGTGATTT
CACCCTGAGTGTGGCTTTTGTGTGACAGTGTCAAATGAAGAGGAAGCCTGCAGGGCCTGGATGGTGCAAG
CTCAGCCTGAGTTGTCCCCAGCTGGCTTGCTGCCTGCAGGCCTGGGGGCAGAGGGCTGACCCCACTTTCC
CTCTGTCCTCTCCAGGACCCTCCTGGAGGCTGAGAACTCCCGGCTGCAAACACCTGGCGGTGGCTCCAAG
ACTTTTCGCATATTAAGGTGACGCGTGTGGCCTCGAACACCGAGCGACCCTGCAGCGACCCGCTTAACAC
GTGCCGCCACCATGCTGGGAGCGGTGAAGATGGAAGGGCACGAGCCGTCCGACTGGAGCAGCTACTATGC
AGAGCCCGAGGGCTACTCCTCCGTGAGCAACATGAACGCCGGCCTGGGGATGAACGGCATGAACACGTAC
ATGAGCATGTCGGCGGCCGCCATGGGCAGCGGCTCGGGCAACATGAGCGCGGGCTCCATGAACATGTCGT
CGTACGTGGGCGCTGGCATGAGCCCGTCCCTGGCGGGGATGTCCCCCGGCGCGGGCGCCATGGCGGGCAT
GGGCGGCTCGGCCGGGGCGGCTGGCGTGGCGGGCATGGGGCCGCACTTGAGTCCCAGCCTGAGCCCGCTC
GGGGGGCAGGCGGCCGGGGCCATGGGCGGCCTGGCCCCCTACGCCAACATGAACTCCATGAGCCCCATGT
ACGGGCAGGCGGGCCTGAGCCGCGCCCGCGACCCCAAGACCTACAGGCGCAGCTACACGCACGCAAAGCC
GCCCTACTCGTACATCTCGCTCATCACCATGGCCATCCAGCAGAGCCCCAACAAGATGCTGACGCTGAGC
GAGATCTACCAGTGGATCATGGACCTCTTCCCCTTCTACCGGCAGAACCAGCAGCGCTGGCAGAACTCCA
TCCGCCACTCGCTCTCCTTCAACGACTGTTTCCTGAAGGTGCCCCGCTCGCCCGACAAGCCCGGCAAGGG
CTCCTTCTGGACCCTGCACCCTGACTCGGGCAACATGTTCGAGAACGGCTGCTACCTGCGCCGCCAGAAG
CGCTTCAAGTGCGAGAAGCAGCTGGCGCTGAAGGAGGCCGCAGGCGCCGCCGGCAGCGGCAAGAAGGCGG
CCGCCGGGGCCCAGGCCTCACAGGCTCAACTCGGGGAGGCCGCCGGGCCGGCCTCCGAGACTCCGGCGGG
CACCGAGTCGCCTCACTCGAGCGCCTCCCCGTGCCAGGAGCACAAGCGAGGGGGCCTGGGAGAGCTGAAG
GGGACGCCGGCTGCGGCGCTGAGCCCCCCAGAGCCGGCGCCCTCTCCCGGGCAGCAGCAGCAGGCCGCGG
CCCACCTGCTGGGCCCGCCCCACCACCCGGGCCTGCCGCCTGAGGCCCACCTGAAGCCGGAACACCACTA
CGCCTTCAACCACCCGTTCTCCATCAACAACCTCATGTCCTCGGAGCAGCAGCACCACCACAGCCACCAC
CACCACCAGCCCCACAAAATGGACCTCAAGGCCTACGAACAGGTGATGCACTACCCCGGCTACGGTTCCC
CCATGCCTGGCAGCTTGGCCATGGGCCCGGTCACGAACAAAACGGGCCTGGACGCCTCGCCCCTGGCCGC
AGATACCTCCTACTACCAGGGGGTGTACTCCCGGCCCATTATGAACTCCTCTTTGTCGCGAGAGGGCAGA
GGAAGTCTTCTAACATGCGGTGACGTGGAGGAGAATCCCGGCCCTGATATCTACATGATGTCTTATCTTA
AGCAACCGCCTTACGCAGTCAATGGGCTGAGTCTGACCACTTCGGGTATGGACTTGCTGCACCCCTCCGT
GGGCTACCCGGGGCCCTGGGCTTCTTGTCCCGCAGCCACCCCCCGGAAACAGCGCCGGGAGAGGACGACG
TTCACTCGGGCGCAGCTAGATGTGCTGGAAGCACTGTTTGCCAAGACCCGGTACCCAGACATCTTCATGC
GAGAGGAGGTGGCACTGAAAATCAACTTGCCCGAGTCGAGGGTGCAGGTATGGTTTAAGAATCGAAGAGC
TAAGTGCCGCCAACAACAGCAACAACAGCAGAATGGAGGTCAAAACAAAGTGAGACCTGCCAAAAAGAAG
ACATCTCCAGCTCGGGAAGTGAGTTCAGAGAGTGGAACAAGTGGCCAATTCACTCCCCCCTCTAGCACCT
CAGTCCCGACCATTGCCAGCAGCAGTGCTCCTGTGTCTATCTGGAGCCCAGCTTCCATCTCCCCACTGTC
AGATCCCTTGTCCACCTCCTCTTCCTGCATGCAGAGGTCCTATCCCATGACCTATACTCAGGCTTCAGGT
TATAGTCAAGGATATGCTGGCTCAACTTCCTACTTTGGGGGCATGGACTGTGGATCATATTTGACCCCTA
TGCATCACCAGCTTCCCGGACCAGGGGCCACACTCAGTCCCATGGGTACCAATGCAGTCACCAGCCATCT
CAATCAGTCCCCAGCTTCTCTTTCCACCCAGGGATATGGAGCTTCAAGCTTGGGTTTTAACTCAACCACT
GATTGCTTGGATTATAAGGACCAAACTGCCTCCTGGAAGCTTAACTTCAATGCTGACTGCTTGGATTATA
AAGATCAGACATCCTCGTGGAAATTCCAGGTTTTGTACGTACAGTGTACTAATTATGCTCTCTTGAAATT
GGCTGGAGATGTTGAGAGCAACCCAGGTCCCACCGGTATGGTGAGCAAGGGCGAGGAGCTGTTCACCGGG
GTGGTGCCCATCCTGGTCGAGCTGGACGGCGACGTAAACGGCCACAAGTTCAGCGTGTCCGGCGAGGGCG
AGGGCGATGCCACCTACGGCAAGCTGACCCTGAAGTTCATCTGCACCACCGGCAAGCTGCCCGTGCCCTG
GCCCACCCTCGTGACCACCCTGACCTACGGCGTGCAGTGCTTCAGCCGCTACCCCGACCACATGAAGCAG
CACGACTTCTTCAAGTCCGCCATGCCCGAAGGCTACGTCCAGGAGCGCACCATCTTCTTCAAGGACGACG
GCAACTACAAGACCCGCGCCGAGGTGAAGTTCGAGGGCGACACCCTGGTGAACCGCATCGAGCTGAAGGG
CATCGACTTCAAGGAGGACGGCAACATCCTGGGGCACAAGCTGGAGTACAACTACAACAGCCACAACGTC
TATATCATGGCCGACAAGCAGAAGAACGGCATCAAGGCGAACTTCAAGATCCGCCACAACATCGAGGACG
GCGGCGTGCAGCTCGCCGACCACTACCAGCAGAACACCCCCATCGGCGACGGCCCCGTGCTGCTGCCCGA
CAACCACTACCTGAGCACCCAGTCCGCCCTGAGCAAAGACCCCAACGAGAAGCGCGATCACATGGTCCTG
CTGGAGTTCGTGACCGCCGCCGGGATCACTCTCGGCATGGACGAGCTTTACAAGTAAGAATTCTAGATAA
CTGATCATAATCAGCCATACCACATTTGTAGAGGTTTTACTTGCTTTAAAAAACCTCCCACACCTCCCCC
TGAACCTGAAACATAAAATGAATGCAATTGTTGTTGTTAACTTGTTTATTGCAGCTTATAATGGTTACAA
ATAAAGCAATAGCATCACAAATTTCACAAATAAAGCATTTTTTTCACTGCATTCTAGTTGTGGTTTGTCC
AAACTCATCAATGTATCTTATTTAAATTGGGCGCGCCACCGGTGAAAAACCGCTCAGCGGCGCCCGCACC
CAAACGAAAACACCCCCGGCCCAAGCGGACCGGGGGTGTCGCGTGAAATGGATCAGTGAGCGTGGCCGTG
GTGGTGGCCGTGGCCGTGCTCGTCCTCGTCGGCCGGCTTGTCGACGACGGCGGTCTCCGTCGTCAGGATC
ATCCGGGCCACCGAGGCGGCGTTGAGAACAGCCGAGCGGGTCACCTTGGCCGGATCGACGACGCCGGCGG
AGACCAGATCACCGAACTCCAGCGTGGCGGCGTTGAAGCCCTGCCCCTTGGGAAGTTCGGAGATTAATTA
ACCGTTTAAATTGGGCGCGCCCAACTAGTTCTAGAGCGGCCGCCACCGCGGTGGAGCTCCAGCTTTTGTT
CCCTTTAGTGAGGGTTAATTTCGAGCTTGGCGTAATCATGGTCATAGCTGTTTCCTGTGTGAAATTGTTA
TCCGCTCACAATTCCACACAACATACGAGCCGGAAGCATAAAGTGTAAAGCCTGGGGTGCCTAATGAGTG
AGCTAACTCACATTAATTGCGTTGCGCTCACTGCCCGCTTTCCAGTCGGGAAACCTGTCGTGCCAGCTGC
ATTAATGAATCGGCCAACGCGCGGGGAGAGGCGGTTTGCGTATTGGGCGCTCTTCCGCTTCCTCGCTCAC
TGACTCGCTGCGCTCGGTCGTTCGGCTGCGGCGAGCGGTATCAGCTCACTCAAAGGCGGTAATACGGTTA
TCCACAGAATCAGGGGATAACGCAGGAAAGAACATGTGAGCAAAAGGCCAGCAAAAGGCCAGGAACCGTA
AAAAGGCCGCGTTGCTGGCGTTTTTCCATAGGCTCCGCCCCCCTGACGAGCATCACAAAAATCGACGCTC
AAGTCAGAGGTGGCGAAACCCGACAGGACTATAAAGATACCAGGCGTTTCCCCCTGGAAGCTCCCTCGTG
CGCTCTCCTGTTCCGACCCTGCCGCTTACCGGATACCTGTCCGCCTTTCTCCCTTCGGGAAGCGTGGCGC
TTTCTCATAGCTCACGCTGTAGGTATCTCAGTTCGGTGTAGGTCGTTCGCTCCAAGCTGGGCTGTGTGCA
CGAACCCCCCGTTCAGCCCGACCGCTGCGCCTTATCCGGTAACTATCGTCTTGAGTCCAACCCGGTAAGA
CACGACTTATCGCCACTGGCAGCAGCCACTGGTAACAGGATTAGCAGAGCGAGGTATGTAGGCGGTGCTA
CAGAGTTCTTGAAGTGGTGGCCTAACTACGGCTACACTAGAAGGACAGTATTTGGTATCTGCGCTCTGCT
GAAGCCAGTTACCTTCGGAAAAAGAGTTGGTAGCTCTTGATCCGGCAAACAAACCACCGCTGGTAGCGGT
GGTTTTTTTGTTTGCAAGCAGCAGATTACGCGCAGAAAAAAAGGATCTCAAGAAGATCCTTTGATCTTTT
CTACGGGGTCTGACGCTCAGTGGAACGAAAACTCACGTTAAGGGATTTTGGTCATGAGATTATCAAAAAG
GATCTTCACCTAGATCCTTTTAAATTAAAAATGAAGTTTTAAATCAATCTAAAGTATATATGAGTAAACT
TGGTCTGACAGTTACCAATGCTTAATCAGTGAGGCACCTATCTCAGCGATCTGTCTATTTCGTTCATCCA
TAGTTGCCTGACTCCCCGTCGTGTAGATAACTACGATACGGGAGGGCTTACCATCTGGCCCCAGTGCTGC
AATGATACCGCGAGACCCACGCTCACCGGCTCCAGATTTATCAGCAATAAACCAGCCAGCCGGAAGGGCC
GAGCGCAGAAGTGGTCCTGCAACTTTATCCGCCTCCATCCAGTCTATTAATTGTTGCCGGGAAGCTAGAG
TAAGTAGTTCGCCAGTTAATAGTTTGCGCAACGTTGTTGCCATTGCTACAGGCATCGTGGTGTCACGCTC
GTCGTTTGGTATGGCTTCATTCAGCTCCGGTTCCCAACGATCAAGGCGAGTTACATGATCCCCCATGTTG
TGCAAAAAAGCGGTTAGCTCCTTCGGTCCTCCGATCGTTGTCAGAAGTAAGTTGGCCGCAGTGTTATCAC
TCATGGTTATGGCAGCACTGCATAATTCTCTTACTGTCATGCCATCCGTAAGATGCTTTTCTGTGACTGG
TGAGTACTCAACCAAGTCATTCTGAGAATAGTGTATGCGGCGACCGAGTTGCTCTTGCCCGGCGTCAATA
CGGGATAATACCGCGCCACATAGCAGAACTTTAAAAGTGCTCATCATTGGAAAACGTTCTTCGGGGCGAA
AACTCTCAAGGATCTTACCGCTGTTGAGATCCAGTTCGATGTAACCCACTCGTGCACCCAACTGATCTTC
AGCATCTTTTACTTTCACCAGCGTTTCTGGGTGAGCAAAAACAGGAAGGCAAAATGCCGCAAAAAAGGGA
ATAAGGGCGACACGGAAATGTTGAATACTCATACTCTTCCTTTTTCAATATTATTGAAGCATTTATCAGG
GTTATTGTCTCATGAGCGGATACATATTTGAATGTATTTAGAAAAATAAACAAATAGGGGTTCCGCGCAC
ATTTCCCCGAAAAGTGC
