>Addgene plasmid #51551 | p2attPC-FO | addgene partial sequence | sequence record 80371 | EGFP-N 5'-CGTCGCCGTCCAGCTCGACCAG-3'
TGCTCACCATACCGGTGGGACCTGGGTTGCTCTCAACATCTCCAGCCAATTTCAAGAGAGCATAATTAGT
ACACTGTACGTACAAAACCTGGAATTTCCACGAGGATGTCTGATCTTTATAATCCAAGCAGTCAGCATTG
AAGTTAAGCTTCCAGGAGGCAGTTTGGTCCTTATAATCCAAGCAATCAGTGGTTGAGTTAAAACCCAAGC
TTGAAGCTCCATATCCCTGGGTGGAAAGAGAAGCTGGGGACTGATTGAGATGGCTGGTGACTGCATTGGT
ACCCATGGGACTGAGTGTGGCCCCTGGTCCGGGAAGCTGGTGATGCATAGGGGTCAAATATGATCCACAG
TCCATGCCCCCAAAGTAGGAAGTTGAGCCAGCATATCCTTGACTATAACCTGAAGCCTGAGTATAGGTCA
TGGGATAGGACCTCTGCATGCAGGAAGAGGAGGTGGACAAGGGATCTGACAGTGGGGAGATGGAAGCTGG
GCTCCAGATAGACACAGGAGCACTGCTGCTGGCAATGGTCGGGACTGAGGTGCTAGAGGGGGGAGTGAAT
TGGCCACTTGTTCCACTCTCTGAACTCACTTCCCGAGCTGGAGATGTCTTCTTTTTGGCAGGTCTCACTT
TGTTTTGACCTCCATTCTGCTGTTGTTGCTGTTGTTGGCGGCACTTAGCTCTTCGATTCTTAAACCATAC
CTGCACCCTCGACTCGGGCAAGTTGATTTTCAGTGCCACCTCCTCTCGCATGAAGATGTCTGGGTACCGG
GTCTTGGCAAACAGTGCTTCCAGCACATCTAGCTGCGCCCGAGTGAACGTCGTCCTCTCCCGGCGCTGTT
TCCGG
