>Addgene plasmid #51551 | p2attPC-FO | addgene partial sequence | sequence record 80433 | SV40pro-F 5'-TATTTATGCAGAGGCCGAGG-3'
GGATGAACGGCATGAACACGTACATGAGCATGTCGGCGGCCGCCATGGGCAGCGGCTCGGGCAACATGAG
CGCGGGCTCCATGAACATGTCGTCGTACGTGGGCGCTGGCATGAGCCCGTCCCTGGCGGGGATGTCCCCC
GGCGCGGGCGCCATGGCGGGCATGGGCGGCTCGGCCGGGGCGGCTGGCGTGGCGGGCATGGGGCCGCACT
TGAGTCCCAGCCTGAGCCCGCTCGGGGGGCAGGCGGCCGGGGCCATGGGCGGCCTGGCCCCCTACGCCAA
CATGAACTCCATGAGCCCCATGTACGGGCAGGCGGGCCTGAGCCGCGCCCGCGACCCCAAGACCTACAGG
CGCAGCTACACGCACGCAAAGCCGCCCTACTCGTACATCTCGCTCATCACCATGGCCATCCAGCAGAGCC
CCAACAAGATGCTGACGCTGAGCGAGATCTACCAGTGGATCATGGACCTCTTCCCCTTCTACCGGCAGAA
CCAGCAGCGCTGGCAGAACTCCATCCGCCACTCGCTCTCCTTCAACGACTGTTTCCTGAAGGTGCCCCGC
TCGCCCGACAAGCCCGGCAAGGGCTCCTTCTGGACCCTGCACCCTGACTCGGGCAACATGTTCGAGAACG
GCTGCTACCTGCGCCGCCAGAAGCGCTTCAAGTGCGAGAAGCAGCTGGCGCTGAAGGAGGCCGCAGGCGC
CGCCGGCAGCGGCAAGAAGGCGGCCGCCGGGGCCCAGGCCTCACAGGCTCAACTCGGGGAGGCCGCCGGG
CCGGCCTCCGAGACTCCGGCGGGCACCGAGTCGCCTCACTCGAGCGCCTCCCCGTGCCAGGAGCACAAGC
GAGGGGGCCTGGGAGAGCT
